Addgene plasmid #235616: pCAGEN_N77_eMagBF_V5_NES
Purpose: Encodes ALIBi N-terminal fragment, residues 1-77, fused to eMagBF (enhanced Magnet, basic, fast), V5, and nuclear export sequence.
Depositing lab: Maria Barna. Depositing organization: Stanford University. Publication: A subcellular map of translational machinery composition and regulation at the single-molecule level. Zhang Z, Xu A, Bai Y, Chen Y, Cates K, Kerr C, Bermudez A, Susanto TT, Wysong K, Garcia Marques FJ, Nolan GP, Pitteri S, Barna M. Science. 2025 Mar 7;387(6738):eadn2623. doi: 10.1126/science.adn2623. Epub 2025 Mar 7. PubMed 40048539.
Backbone
  Vector backbone: pCAGEN
  Vector type: Mammalian Expression
Growth in bacteria
  Bacterial resistance: Ampicillin, 100 μg/mL
  Growth temperature: 37°C
  Growth strain: DH5alpha
  Copy number: High Copy
Gene/Insert
  Gene/Insert name: ALIBi N-terminal fragment (alt name: N77-eMagBF-V5-NES)
  Species: Synthetic
  Mutation: residues 1-77
  Tag / fusion protein: eMagBF-V5-NES (C terminal on insert)
  Cloning method: Gibson Cloning
Terms and licenses: Academic/Nonprofit Terms; Industry Terms: Not Available to Industry
How to cite: pCAGEN_N77_eMagBF_V5_NES was a gift from Maria Barna (Addgene plasmid # 235616 ; http://n2t.net/addgene:235616 ; RRID:Addgene_235616)
