[The description below was written by a language model from this plasmid's Addgene catalogue record and pLannotate feature annotations shown in this document.]
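Description:
pCAGEN_N77_eMagBF_V5_NES is a 5.6 kb mammalian expression plasmid built on the pCAGEN backbone. It is propagated in E. coli through a high-copy ColE1/pUC-type origin and selected with ampicillin via the β-lactamase gene and its native promoter. Expression in mammalian cells is driven by the composite CAG promoter, annotated here as the CMV immediate-early enhancer, the chicken β-actin promoter and a chimeric β-actin/β-globin intron. Transcripts are terminated by the rabbit β-globin polyadenylation signal. The short HBB "fragments" flagged on either side of the insert are most likely residual β-globin exon and untranslated sequence belonging to this cassette rather than coding payload. The backbone also carries an SV40 origin, which can allow episomal replication in cells expressing large T antigen, an SV40 poly(A) signal and remnants of lac regulatory sequence. No mammalian selection marker is annotated.

The synthetic insert, assembled by Gibson cloning, encodes the N-terminal fragment (residues 1-77) of ALIBi. The feature table matches this segment to E. coli BirA, indicating a biotin ligase-derived sequence. It is fused at its C-terminus to eMagBF, a V5 epitope tag and a nuclear export sequence. eMagBF is the basic, fast variant of the enhanced Magnet photodimeriser, which under blue light pairs with a complementary Magnet partner. It is not annotated itself but would fit in the unannotated gap between the BirA fragment and the V5 tag. This design suggests a split, light-inducible arrangement in which illumination brings this fragment together with a partner fragment supplied from a separate construct, although the record does not name that partner. The V5 tag allows detection, and the export sequence biases the protein towards the cytoplasm. The associated publication concerns subcellular mapping of translational machinery.
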