Features (pLannotate 1.2.2; 19 found; start..end, strand, type, name):
      5..384     +  enhancer       CMV enhancer: human cytomegalovirus immediate early enhancer
    386..661     +  promoter       chicken β-actin promoter: No description available
    662..1678    +  intron         chimeric intron: chimera between introns from chicken β-actin and rabbit β-globin
   1676..1732    +  CDS            HBB (fragment): HBB_LEPEU - Experimental evidence at protein level: Swiss-Prot protein existence level 1. Involved in oxygen transport from the lung to the various peripheral tissues. From Lepus europaeus (European hare).
   1738..1971    +  CDS            birA (fragment): BIRA_ECOLI - Also known as bioR, dhbB. Experimental evidence at protein level: Swiss-Prot protein existence level 1. Acts both as a biotin--[acetyl-CoA-carboxylase] ligase and a biotin-operon repressor. In the presence of ATP, BirA activates biotin to form the BirA-biotinyl-5'-adenylate (BirA-bio-5'-AMP or holoBirA) complex. HoloBirA can either transfer the biotinyl moiety to the biotin carboxyl carrier protein (BCCP) subunit of acetyl-CoA carboxylase, or bind to the biotin operator site and inhibit transcription of the operon. From Escherichia coli (strain K12).
   2461..2502    +  CDS            V5 tag: epitope tag from simian virus 5
   2564..2635    +  CDS            HBB (fragment): HBB_PONPY - Experimental evidence at transcript level: Swiss-Prot protein existence level 2. Involved in oxygen transport from the lung to the various peripheral tissues. From Pongo pygmaeus (Bornean orangutan).
   2706..2761    +  polyA_signal   β-globin poly(A) signal: rabbit β-globin polyadenylation signal (Gil and Proudfoot, 1987)
   3146..3162    -  protein_bind   lac operator: The lac repressor binds to the lac operator to inhibit transcription in E. coli. This inhibition can be relieved by adding lactose or isopropyl-β-D-thiogalactopyranoside (IPTG). lac repressor encoded by lacI
   3170..3200    -  promoter       lac promoter: promoter for the E. coli lac operon
   3215..3236    -  protein_bind   CAP binding site: CAP binding activates transcription in the presence of cAMP. E. coli catabolite activator protein
   3249..3288    -  CDS            lacI (fragment): lac repressor; lacI; The lac repressor binds to the lac operator to inhibit transcription in E. coli. This inhibition can be relieved by adding lactose or isopropyl-β-D-thiogalactopyranoside (IPTG).
   3295..3317    +  promoter       SV40 promoter (fragment): SV40 enhancer and early promoter
   3341..3476    +  rep_origin     SV40 ori: SV40 origin of replication
   3496..3630    +  polyA_signal   SV40 poly(A) signal: SV40 polyadenylation signal
   3632..3686    -  CDS            lacI (fragment): lac repressor; lacI; The lac repressor binds to the lac operator to inhibit transcription in E. coli. This inhibition can be relieved by adding lactose or isopropyl-β-D-thiogalactopyranoside (IPTG).
   3869..4457    -  rep_origin     ori: high-copy-number ColE1/pMB1/pBR322/pUC origin of replication
   4628..5488    -  CDS            AmpR: β-lactamase; bla; confers resistance to ampicillin, carbenicillin, and related antibiotics
   5489..5593    -  promoter       AmpR promoter: bla
>Addgene plasmid #235616 | pCAGEN_N77_eMagBF_V5_NES | addgene full sequence | sequence record 467504 | Addgene NGS Result
GGTCGACATTGATTATTGACTAGTTATTAATAGTAATCAATTACGGGGTCATTAGTTCATAGCCCATATA
TGGAGTTCCGCGTTACATAACTTACGGTAAATGGCCCGCCTGGCTGACCGCCCAACGACCCCCGCCCATT
GACGTCAATAATGACGTATGTTCCCATAGTAACGCCAATAGGGACTTTCCATTGACGTCAATGGGTGGAG
TATTTACGGTAAACTGCCCACTTGGCAGTACATCAAGTGTATCATATGCCAAGTACGCCCCCTATTGACG
TCAATGACGGTAAATGGCCCGCCTGGCATTATGCCCAGTACATGACCTTATGGGACTTTCCTACTTGGCA
GTACATCTACGTATTAGTCATCGCTATTACCATGGTCGAGGTGAGCCCCACGTTCTGCTTCACTCTCCCC
ATCTCCCCCCCCTCCCCACCCCCAATTTTGTATTTATTTATTTTTTAATTATTTTGTGCAGCGATGGGGG
CGGGGGGGGGGGGGGGGCGCGCCAGGCGGGGCGGGGCGGGGCGAGGGGCGGGGCGGGGCGAGGCGGAGAG
GTGCGGCGGCAGCCAATCAGAGCGGCGCGCTCCGAAAGTTTCCTTTTATGGCGAGGCGGCGGCGGCGGCG
GCCCTATAAAAAGCGAAGCGCGCGGCGGGCGGGAGTCGCTGCGCGCTGCCTTCGCCCCGTGCCCCGCTCC
GCCGCCGCCTCGCGCCGCCCGCCCCGGCTCTGACTGACCGCGTTACTCCCACAGGTGAGCGGGCGGGACG
GCCCTTCTCCTCCGGGCTGTAATTAGCGCTTGGTTTAATGACGGCTTGTTTCTTTTCTGTGGCTGCGTGA
AAGCCTTGAGGGGCTCCGGGAGGGCCCTTTGTGCGGGGGGAGCGGCTCGGGGGGTGCGTGCGTGTGTGTG
TGCGTGGGGAGCGCCGCGTGCGGCTCCGCGCTGCCCGGCGGCTGTGAGCGCTGCGGGCGCGGCGCGGGGC
TTTGTGCGCTCCGCAGTGTGCGCGAGGGGAGCGCGGCCGGGGGCGGTGCCCCGCGGTGCGGGGGGGGCTG
CGAGGGGAACAAAGGCTGCGTGCGGGGTGTGTGCGTGGGGGGGTGAGCAGGGGGTGTGGGCGCGTCGGTC
GGGCTGCAACCCCCCCTGCACCCCCCTCCCCGAGTTGCTGAGCACGGCCCGGCTTCGGGTGCGGGGCTCC
GTACGGGGCGTGGCGCGGGGCTCGCCGTGCCGGGCGGGGGGTGGCGGCAGGTGGGGGTGCCGGGCGGGGC
GGGGCCGCCTCGGGCCGGGGAGGGCTCGGGGGAGGGGCGCGGCGGCCCCCGGAGCGCCGGCGGCTGTCGA
GGCGCGGCGAGCCGCAGCCATTGCCTTTTATGGTAATCGTGCGAGAGGGCGCAGGGACTTCCTTTGTCCC
AAATCTGTGCGGAGCCGAAATCTGGGAGGCGCCGCCGCACCCCCTCTAGCGGGCGCGGGGCGAAGCGGTG
CGGCGCCGGCAGGAAGGAAATGGGCGGGGAGGGCCTTCGTGCGTCGCCGCGCCGCCGTCCCCTTCTCCCT
CTCCAGCCTCGGGGCTGTCCGCGGGGGGACGGCTGCCTTCGGGGGGGACGGGGCAGGGCGGGGTTCGGCT
TCTGGCGTGTGACCGGCGGCTCTAGAGCCTCTGCTAACCATGTTCATGCCTTCTTCTTTTTCCTACAGCT
CCTGGGCAACGTGCTGGTTATTGTGCTGTCTCATCATTTTGGCAAAGAATTCCTCGAATGAAGGACAACA
CTGTTCCGCTTAAGCTGATAGCCCTCCTGGCCAATGGAGAGTTCCACAGCGGTGAGCAGCTCGGTGAGAC
TCTCGGGATGTCTCGCGCCGCTATTAACAAGCACATTCAGACGTTGCGCGATTGGGGAGTCGACGTGTTC
ACAGTACCTGGCAAAGGGTACTCACTCCCTGAGCCTATCCAGTTGCTGAACGCAAAGCAGATTCTGGGAC
AACTGGACGGCAGTGGATCCGGCGGCAGTGGATCCGGCGGACATACCCTCTACGCGCCGGGGGGTTATGA
CATCATGGGTTACCTCAGACAGATCAGAAACCGGCCGAACCCACAAGTGGAGCTGGGACCCGTCGACCTC
TCCTGCGCCCTCGTGCTGTGTGACCTTAAGCAGAAGGACACCCCTGTGGTGTACGCCTCCGAAGCATTCC
TGGAGATGACCGGGTACAACAGACACGAAGTGCTGGGACGGAACTGCCGCTTCCTGCAATCCCCGGATGG
AATGGTGAAGCCTAAGTCAACCCGCAAATACGTGGACTCCAACACTATCTTCACCATGAAGAAGGCCATT
GACCGCAATGCTGAGGTGCAAGTGGAAGTGGTGAACTTCAAGAAGAACGGACAGCGCTTCGTCAACTTCC
TGACTATGATTCCCGTGCGGGACGAAACCGGCGAATACCGGTACAGCATCGGGTTTCAGTGCGAGACTGA
GGGATCCTCTGGTAAGCCTATCCCTAACCCTCTCCTCGGTCTCGATTCTACGGGCAGTAGCCTGCAGAAG
AAGCTGGAGGAGCTGGAACTGTGATCGAGGATATCGCGGCCGCACTCCTCAGGTGCAGGCTGCCTATCAG
AAGGTGGTGGCTGGTGTGGCCAATGCCCTGGCTCACAAATACCACTGAGATCTTTTTCCCTCTGCCAAAA
ATTATGGGGACATCATGAAGCCCCTTGAGCATCTGACTTCTGGCTAATAAAGGAAATTTATTTTCATTGC
AATAGTGTGTTGGAATTTTTTGTGTCTCTCACTCGGAAGGACATATGGGAGGGCAAATCATTTAAAACAT
CAGAATGAGTATTTGGTTTAGAGTTTGGCAACATATGCCCATATGCTGGCTGCCATGAACAAAGGTTGGC
TATAAAGAGGTCATCAGTATATGAAACAGCCCCCTGCTGTCCATTCCTTATTCCATAGAAAAGCCTTGAC
TTGAGGTTAGATTTTTTTTATATTTTGTTTTGTGTTATTTTTTTCTTTAACATCCCTAAAATTTTCCTTA
CATGTTTTACTAGCCAGATTTTTCCTCCTCTCCTGACTACTCCCAGTCATAGCTGTCCCTCTTCTCTTAT
GGAGATCCCTCGACCTGCAGCCCAAGCTTGGCGTAATCATGGTCATAGCTGTTTCCTGTGTGAAATTGTT
ATCCGCTCACAATTCCACACAACATACGAGCCGGAAGCATAAAGTGTAAAGCCTGGGGTGCCTAATGAGT
GAGCTAACTCACATTAATTGCGTTGCGCTCACTGCCCGCTTTCCAGTCGGGAAACCTGTCGTGCCAGCGG
ATCCGCATCTCAATTAGTCAGCAACCATAGTCCCGCCCCTAACTCCGCCCATCCCGCCCCTAACTCCGCC
CAGTTCCGCCCATTCTCCGCCCCATGGCTGACTAATTTTTTTTATTTATGCAGAGGCCGAGGCCGCCTCG
GCCTCTGAGCTATTCCAGAAGTAGTGAGGAGGCTTTTTTGGAGGCCTAGGCTTTTGCAAAAAGCTAACTT
GTTTATTGCAGCTTATAATGGTTACAAATAAAGCAATAGCATCACAAATTTCACAAATAAAGCATTTTTT
TCACTGCATTCTAGTTGTGGTTTGTCCAAACTCATCAATGTATCTTATCATGTCTGGATCCGCTGCATTA
ATGAATCGGCCAACGCGCGGGGAGAGGCGGTTTGCGTATTGGGCGCTCTTCCGCTTCCTCGCTCACTGAC
TCGCTGCGCTCGGTCGTTCGGCTGCGGCGAGCGGTATCAGCTCACTCAAAGGCGGTAATACGGTTATCCA
CAGAATCAGGGGATAACGCAGGAAAGAACATGTGAGCAAAAGGCCAGCAAAAGGCCAGGAACCGTAAAAA
GGCCGCGTTGCTGGCGTTTTTCCATAGGCTCCGCCCCCCTGACGAGCATCACAAAAATCGACGCTCAAGT
CAGAGGTGGCGAAACCCGACAGGACTATAAAGATACCAGGCGTTTCCCCCTGGAAGCTCCCTCGTGCGCT
CTCCTGTTCCGACCCTGCCGCTTACCGGATACCTGTCCGCCTTTCTCCCTTCGGGAAGCGTGGCGCTTTC
TCATAGCTCACGCTGTAGGTATCTCAGTTCGGTGTAGGTCGTTCGCTCCAAGCTGGGCTGTGTGCACGAA
CCCCCCGTTCAGCCCGACCGCTGCGCCTTATCCGGTAACTATCGTCTTGAGTCCAACCCGGTAAGACACG
ACTTATCGCCACTGGCAGCAGCCACTGGTAACAGGATTAGCAGAGCGAGGTATGTAGGCGGTGCTACAGA
GTTCTTGAAGTGGTGGCCTAACTACGGCTACACTAGAAGAACAGTATTTGGTATCTGCGCTCTGCTGAAG
CCAGTTACCTTCGGAAAAAGAGTTGGTAGCTCTTGATCCGGCAAACAAACCACCGCTGGTAGCGGTGGTT
TTTTTGTTTGCAAGCAGCAGATTACGCGCAGAAAAAAAGGATCTCAAGAAGATCCTTTGATCTTTTCTAC
GGGGTCTGACGCTCAGTGGAACGAAAACTCACGTTAAGGGATTTTGGTCATGAGATTATCAAAAAGGATC
TTCACCTAGATCCTTTTAAATTAAAAATGAAGTTTTAAATCAATCTAAAGTATATATGAGTAAACTTGGT
CTGACAGTTACCAATGCTTAATCAGTGAGGCACCTATCTCAGCGATCTGTCTATTTCGTTCATCCATAGT
TGCCTGACTCCCCGTCGTGTAGATAACTACGATACGGGAGGGCTTACCATCTGGCCCCAGTGCTGCAATG
ATACCGCGAGACCCACGCTCACCGGCTCCAGATTTATCAGCAATAAACCAGCCAGCCGGAAGGGCCGAGC
GCAGAAGTGGTCCTGCAACTTTATCCGCCTCCATCCAGTCTATTAATTGTTGCCGGGAAGCTAGAGTAAG
TAGTTCGCCAGTTAATAGTTTGCGCAACGTTGTTGCCATTGCTACAGGCATCGTGGTGTCACGCTCGTCG
TTTGGTATGGCTTCATTCAGCTCCGGTTCCCAACGATCAAGGCGAGTTACATGATCCCCCATGTTGTGCA
AAAAAGCGGTTAGCTCCTTCGGTCCTCCGATCGTTGTCAGAAGTAAGTTGGCCGCAGTGTTATCACTCAT
GGTTATGGCAGCACTGCATAATTCTCTTACTGTCATGCCATCCGTAAGATGCTTTTCTGTGACTGGTGAG
TACTCAACCAAGTCATTCTGAGAATAGTGTATGCGGCGACCGAGTTGCTCTTGCCCGGCGTCAATACGGG
ATAATACCGCGCCACATAGCAGAACTTTAAAAGTGCTCATCATTGGAAAACGTTCTTCGGGGCGAAAACT
CTCAAGGATCTTACCGCTGTTGAGATCCAGTTCGATGTAACCCACTCGTGCACCCAACTGATCTTCAGCA
TCTTTTACTTTCACCAGCGTTTCTGGGTGAGCAAAAACAGGAAGGCAAAATGCCGCAAAAAAGGGAATAA
GGGCGACACGGAAATGTTGAATACTCATACTCTTCCTTTTTCAATATTATTGAAGCATTTATCAGGGTTA
TTGTCTCATGAGCGGATACATATTTGAATGTATTTAGAAAAATAAACAAATAGGGGTTCCGCGCACATTT
CCCCGAAAAGTGCCACCTG
